>Addgene plasmid #16746 | XE51 XPKC-alpha | addgene partial sequence | sequence record 23467 | 16746 with T7
CAGGGCGCNGCGACTCTGAGGATCCCCGGGCGAGCTCGAATTCCGAACAACATGGTACCTAACCCTAGAA
TTTTCAAGTTCTTGGGATCTGCCATGAGAGCCAAGGCCCTAAAATTGTAGGATCTTTAATTTGTGCATTT
TGTGTTTGAGTCTCTATGTGCTCATGCCACACACTGCAGGCTTGGGTGGAAAAATTGAGTGTTGACGTAG
GTAAAACCTTCGAAGTCCGCTTGGTCAATGTTAGCGATAACCAACTGATCAGGAGGTGTCAGCACAGGTT
GCCCTCTTGTGAAGAATTTGTCAAAGTTTTCTGCTCCTTTTCCACACACTTTAGGCTTGAATGGTGGTTG
GATCTCTCTGTTCTCCAGCTTGTCCCAGTCGATTCGACGGAAGAAGGTGTGTTCCCGTACATCCCGTTCC
CCTTCTGGCCCACAGCCTAATCTCTTTACAGGGTGCTTTGTCATTAACCCTTTGCAAATGGACACAGCTT
CTTTGGACATAGATTTTGGATAGGCGACGTTATGTTCCATAATTGACTGAAAGAGTTCATCCTCATCCTC
ACCATCAAATGGAGGCTGTCCTGCCAACATCTCGTACAACAAGACTCCATACGCCCACCAGTCCACAGAT
CTCCCATAGGGCTGATAAGCAATGATCTCTGGGGCAATGTAGTCAGGGGTGCCACAGAAGGTCCGAGTTG
TTACTCCCTCTACCACGTGCTCCTTGCACATCCCGNAATCTGCANTTTAATATGACCCTCAGAGTCCACA
TGACATTGTCAACTTCAAGTCTCTGTACNAATCCCNTCTGTGCAGAAAAACAGGC
