[The description below was written by a language model from this plasmid's Addgene catalogue record.]
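Description:
XE51 XPKC-alpha is a Xenopus expression construct built on pGEM2, a small (about 2.9 kb without insert) high-copy bacterial cloning and in vitro transcription vector. It is propagated in E. coli under ampicillin selection. The record lists SP6 and T7 as the 5′ and 3′ sequencing primers, consistent with the pGEM-type arrangement in which opposing SP6 and T7 bacteriophage promoters flank the cloning site. No feature table is provided, so the exact positions of the origin, resistance gene and promoters are not documented here, and neither the insert size nor the restriction sites used for cloning are stated.

The insert is the Xenopus laevis protein kinase C alpha coding sequence (prkca), placed by restriction enzyme cloning so that the SP6 promoter lies upstream of the sense strand. The plasmid carries no eukaryotic promoter according to the record. Instead, "Xenopus expression" here means expression through synthetic mRNA. The depositor notes indicate that the plasmid is linearised with SmaI downstream of the insert and transcribed with SP6 RNA polymerase to produce sense RNA as a run-off transcript. Such RNA is typically microinjected into Xenopus embryos or oocytes to overexpress the encoded protein. No epitope tags, reporters or mutations are recorded. The associated work examined the distinct roles of protein kinase C isozymes in neural induction and competence in Xenopus, and this construct served as the source of PKC-alpha message for those experiments.
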