Addgene plasmid #16746: XE51 XPKC-alpha
Depositing lab: Randall Moon. Depositing organization: University of Washington. Publication: Protein kinase C isozymes have distinct roles in neural induction and competence in Xenopus. Otte AP, Moon RT. Cell. 1992 Mar 20;68(6):1021-9. doi: 10.1016/0092-8674(92)90074-m. PubMed 1547501.
Backbone
  Vector backbone: pGem2
  Backbone manufacturer: Promega
  Backbone size w/o insert (bp): 2869
  Vector type: Xenopus Expression
Growth in bacteria
  Bacterial resistance: Ampicillin, 100 μg/mL
  Growth temperature: 37°C
  Growth strain: DH5alpha
  Copy number: High Copy
Gene/Insert
  Gene/Insert name: XPKC-Alpha (alt names: protein kinase c; prkc)
  Species: X. laevis (frog)
  Entrez Gene: prkca (a.k.a. MGC82897, pkcalpha, pkc-alpha)
  Cloning method: Restriction Enzyme
  Sequencing primers: 5′ SP6; 3′ T7
Terms and licenses: Academic/Nonprofit Terms; Industry Terms: Not Available to Industry
Depositor comments: SmaI linearize, SP6 for sense RNA. Notes for Use: Ref: used in Otte and Moon, Cell 68:1021-1029, 1992.
How to cite: XE51 XPKC-alpha was a gift from Randall Moon (Addgene plasmid # 16746 ; http://n2t.net/addgene:16746 ; RRID:Addgene_16746)
